>Addgene plasmid #210365 | TRAM1-EGFP | addgene full sequence | sequence record 417562 | Addgene NGS Result
ATTAGTTATTAATAGTAATCAATTACGGGGTCATTAGTTCATAGCCCATATATGGAGTTCCGCGTTACAT
AACTTACGGTAAATGGCCCGCCTGGCTGACCGCCCAACGACCCCCGCCCATTGACGTCAATAATGACGTA
TGTTCCCATAGTAACGCCAATAGGGACTTTCCATTGACGTCAATGGGTGGAGTATTTACGGTAAACTGCC
CACTTGGCAGTACATCAAGTGTATCATATGCCAAGTACGCCCCCTATTGACGTCAATGACGGTAAATGGC
CCGCCTGGCATTATGCCCAGTACATGACCTTATGGGACTTTCCTACTTGGCAGTACATCTACGTATTAGT
CATCGCTATTACCATGGTGATGCGGTTTTGGCAGTACATCAATGGGCGTGGATAGCGGTTTGACTCACGG
GGATTTCCAAGTCTCCACCCCATTGACGTCAATGGGAGTTTGTTTTGGCACCAAAATCAACGGGACTTTC
CAAAATGTCGTAACAACTCCGCCCCATTGACGCAAATGGGCGGTAGGCGTGTACGGTGGGAGGTCTATAT
AAGCAGAGCTGGTTTAGTGAACCGTCAGATCCGCTAGCGCTACCGGACTCAGATCTCGAGATGGCGATTC
GCAAGAAAAGCACCAAGAGCCCCCCAGTGCTGAGCCACGAATTCGTCCTGCAGAATCACGCGGACATCGT
CTCCTGTGTGGCGATGGTCTTCCTGCTGGGGCTCATGTTTGAGATAACGGCAAAAGCTTCTATCATTTTT
GTTACTCTTCAGTACAATGTCACCCTCCCAGCAACAGAAGAACAAGCTACTGAATCAGTGTCCCTTTATT
ACTATGGCATCAAAGATTTGGCTACTGTTTTCTTCTACATGCTAGTGGCGATAATTATTCATGCCGTAAT
TCAAGAGTATATGTTGGATAAAATTAACAGGCGAATGCACTTCTCCAAAACAAAACACAGCAAGTTTAAT
GAATCTGGTCAGCTTAGTGCGTTCTACCTTTTTGCCTGTGTTTGGGGCACATTCATTCTCATCTCTGAAA
ACTACATCTCAGACCCAACTATCTTATGGAGGGCTTATCCCCATAACCTGATGACATTTCAAATGAAGTT
TTTCTACATATCACAGCTGGCTTACTGGCTTCATGCTTTTCCTGAACTCTACTTCCAGAAAACCAAAAAA
GAAGATATTCCTCGTCAGCTTGTCTACATTGGTCTTTACCTCTTCCACATTGCTGGAGCTTACCTTTTGA
ACTTGAATCATCTAGGACTTGTTCTTCTGGTGCTACATTATTTTGTTGAATTTCTTTTCCACATTTCCCG
CCTGTTTTATTTTAGCAATGAAAAGTATCAGAAAGGATTTTCTCTGTGGGCAGTTCTTTTTGTTTTGGGA
AGACTTCTGACTTTAATTCTTTCAGTACTGACTGTTGGTTTTGGCCTTGCAAGAGCAGAAAATCAGAAGC
TGGATTTCAGTACTGGAAACTTCAATGTGTTAGCTGTTAGAATCGCTGTTCTGGCATCCATTTGCGTTAC
TCAGGCATTTATGATGTGGAAGTTCATTAATTTTCAGCTTCGAAGGTGGAGGGAACATTCTGCTTTTCAG
GCACCAGCTGTGAAGAAGAAACCAACAGTAACTAAAGGCAGATCTTCTAAAAAAGGAACAGAAAATGGTG
TGAATGGAACATTAACTTCAAATGTAGCAGACTCTCCCCGGAATAAAAAAGAGAAATCTTCAGCGGATCC
ACCGGTCGCCACCATGGTGAGCAAGGGCGAGGAGCTGTTCACCGGGGTGGTGCCCATCCTGGTCGAGCTG
GACGGCGACGTAAACGGCCACAAGTTCAGCGTGTCCGGCGAGGGCGAGGGCGATGCCACCTACGGCAAGC
TGACCCTGAAGTTCATCTGCACCACCGGCAAGCTGCCCGTGCCCTGGCCCACCCTCGTGACCACCCTGAC
CTACGGCGTGCAGTGCTTCAGCCGCTACCCCGACCACATGAAGCAGCACGACTTCTTCAAGTCCGCCATG
CCCGAAGGCTACGTCCAGGAGCGCACCATCTTCTTCAAGGACGACGGCAACTACAAGACCCGCGCCGAGG
TGAAGTTCGAGGGCGACACCCTGGTGAACCGCATCGAGCTGAAGGGCATCGACTTCAAGGAGGACGGCAA
CATCCTGGGGCACAAGCTGGAGTACAACTACAACAGCCACAACGTCTATATCATGGCCGACAAGCAGAAG
AACGGCATCAAGGTGAACTTCAAGATCCGCCACAACATCGAGGACGGCAGCGTGCAGCTCGCCGACCACT
ACCAGCAGAACACCCCCATCGGCGACGGCCCCGTGCTGCTGCCCGACAACCACTACCTGAGCACCCAGTC
CAAGCTGAGCAAAGACCCCAACGAGAAGCGCGATCACATGGTCCTGCTGGAGTTCGTGACCGCCGCCGGG
ATCACTCTCGGCATGGACGAGCTGTACAAGTAAAGCGGCCGCGACTCTAGATCATAATCAGCCATACCAC
ATTTGTAGAGGTTTTACTTGCTTTAAAAAACCTCCCACACCTCCCCCTGAACCTGAAACATAAAATGAAT
GCAATTGTTGTTGTTAACTTGTTTATTGCAGCTTATAATGGTTACAAATAAAGCAATAGCATCACAAATT
TCACAAATAAAGCATTTTTTTCACTGCATTCTAGTTGTGGTTTGTCCAAACTCATCAATGTATCTTAAGG
CGTAAATTGTAAGCGTTAATATTTTGTTAAAATTCGCGTTAAATTTTTGTTAAATCAGCTCATTTTTTAA
CCAATAGGCCGAAATCGGCAAAATCCCTTATAAATCAAAAGAATAGACCGAGATAGGGT
[37 nt withheld, positions 2860-2896]
AAAGAACGTGGACTCCAACGTCAAAGG
[49 nt withheld, positions 2924-2972]
T
[91 nt withheld, positions 2974-3064]
G
[124 nt withheld, positions 3066-3189]
CAGGTGGCACTTTTCGGGGAAATGTGCGCGGAACCCCTATTTGTTTATTTTTCTAAATACATTCAAATAT
GTATCCGCTCATGAGACAATAACCCTGATAAATGCTTCAATAATATTGAAAAAGGAAGAGTCCTGAGGCG
GAAAGAACCAGCTGTGGAATGTGTGTCAGTTAGGGTGTGGAAAGTCCCCAGGCTCCCCAGCAGGCAGAAG
TATGCAAAGCATGCATCTCAATTAGTCAGCAACCAGGTGTGGAAAGTCCCCAGGCTCCCCAGCAGGCAGA
AGTATGCAAAGCATGCATCTCAATTAGTCAGCAACCATAGTCCCGCCCCTAACTCCGCCCATCCCGCCCC
TAACTCCGCCCAGTTCCGCCCATTCTCCGCCCCATGGCTGACTAATTTTTTTTATTTATGCAGAGGCCGA
GGCCGCCTCGGCCTCTGAGCTATTCCAGAAGTAGTGAGGAGGCTTTTTTGGAGGCCTAGGCTTTTGCAAA
GATCGATCAAGAGACAGGATGAGGATCGTTTCGCATGATTGAACAAGATGGATTGCACGCAGGTTCTCCG
GCCGCTTGGGTGGAGAGGCTATTCGGCTATGACTGGGCACAACAGACAATCGGCTGCTCTGATGCCGCCG
TGTTCCGGCTGTCAGCGCAGGGGCGCCCGGTTCTTTTTGTCAAGACCGACCTGTCCGGTGCCCTGAATGA
ACTGCAAGACGAGGCAGCGCGGCTATCGTGGCTGGCCACGACGGGCGTTCCTTGCGCAGCTGTGCTCGAC
GTTGTCACTGAAGCGGGAAGGGACTGGCTGCTATTGGGCGAAGTGCCGGGGCAGGATCTCCTGTCATCTC
ACCTTGCTCCTGCCGAGAAAGTATCCATCATGGCTGATGCAATGCGGCGGCTGCATACGCTTGATCCGGC
TACCTGCCCATTCGACCACCAAGCGAAACATCGCATCGAGCGAGCACGTACTCGGATGGAAGCCGGTCTT
GTCGATCAGGATGATCTGGACGAAGAGCATCAGGGGCTCGCGCCAGCCGAACTGTTCGCCAGGCTCAAGG
CGAGCATGCCCGACGGCGAGGATCTCGTCGTGACCCATGGCGATGCCTGCTTGCCGAATATCATGGTGGA
AAATGGCCGCTTTTCTGGATTCATCGACTGTGGCCGGCTGGGTGTGGCGGACCGCTATCAGGACATAGCG
TTGGCTACCCGTGATATTGCTGAAGAGCTTGGCGGCGAATGGGCTGACCGCTTCCTCGTGCTTTACGGTA
TCGCCGCTCCCGATTCGCAGCGCATCGCCTTCTATCGCCTTCTTGACGAGTTCTTCTGAGCGGGACTCTG
GGGTTCGAAATGACCGACCAAGCGACGCCCAACCTGCCATCACGAGATTTCGATTCCACCGCCGCCTTCT
ATGAAAGGTTGGGCTTCGGAATCGTTTTCCGGGACGCCGGCTGGATGATCCTCCAGCGCGGGGATCTCAT
GCTGGAGTTCTTCGCCCACCCTAGGGGGAGGCTAACTGAAACACGGAAGGAGACAATACCGGAAGGAACC
CGCGCTATGACGGCAATAAAAAGACAGAATAAAACGCACGGTGTTGGGTCGTTTGTTCATAAACGCGGGG
TTCGGTCCCAGGGCTGGCACTCTGTCGATACCCCACCGAGACCCCATTGGGGCCAATACGCCCGCGTTTC
TTCCTTTTCCCCACCCCACCCCCCAAGTTCGGGTGAAGGCCCAGGGCTCGCAGCCAACGTCGGGGCGGCA
GGCCCTGCCATAGCCTCAGGTTACTCATATATACTTTAGATTGATTTAAAACTTCATTTTTAATTTAAAA
GGATCTAGGTGAAGATCCTTTTTGATAATCTCATGACCAAAATCCCTTAACGTGAGTTTTCGTTCCACTG
AGCGTCAGACCCCGTAGAAAAGATCAAAGGATCTTCTTGAGATCCTTTTTTTCTGCGCGTAATCTGCTGC
TTGCAAACAAAAAAACCACCGCTACCAGCGGTGGTTTGTTTGCCGGATCAAGAGCTACCAACTCTTTTTC
CGAAGGTAACTGGCTTCAGCAGAGCGCAGATACCAAATACTGTTCTTCTAGTGTAGCCGTAGTTAGGCCA
CCACTTCAAGAACTCTGTAGCACCGCCTACATACCTCGCTCTGCTAATCCTGTTACCAGTGGCTGCTGCC
AGTGGCGATAAGTCGTGTCTTACCGGGTTGGACTCAAGACGATAGTTACCGGATAAGGCGCAGCGGTCGG
GCTGAACGGGGGGTTCGTGCACACAGCCCAGCTTGGAGCGAACGACCTACACCGAACTGAGATACCTACA
GCGTGAGCTATGAGAAAGCGCCACGCTTCCCGAAGGGAGAAAGGCGGACAGGTATCCGGTAAGCGGCAGG
GTCGGAACAGGAGAGCGCACGAGGGAGCTTCCAGGGGGAAACGCCTGGTATCTTTATAGTCCTGTCGGGT
TTCGCCACCTCTGACTTGAGCGTCGATTTTTGTGATGCTCGTCAGGGGGGCGGAGCCTATGGAAAAACGC
CAGCAACGCGGCCTTTTTACGGTTCCTGGCCTTTTGCTGGCCTTTTGCTCACATGTTCTTTCCTGCGTTA
TCCCCTGATTCTGTGGATAACCGTATTACCGCCATGC
Features (pLannotate 1.2.2; 15 found; start..end, strand, type, name):
     63..366     +  enhancer       CMV enhancer: human cytomegalovirus immediate early enhancer
    367..570     +  promoter       CMV promoter: human cytomegalovirus (CMV) immediate early promoter
    593..620     +  misc_feature   MCS (fragment): multiple cloning site
    621..1742    +  CDS            TRAM1: TRAM1_HUMAN - Also known as TRAM From Homo sapiens (Human).
   1764..2483    +  CDS            mEGFP: enhanced GFP with monomerizing A206K mutation (Zacharias et al., 2002) mammalian codon-optimized
   2500..2583    +  CDS            large T antigen (fragment): large T antigen from SV40 (simian virus 40)
   2606..2727    +  polyA_signal   SV40 poly(A) signal: SV40 polyadenylation signal
   2761..3189    -  rep_origin     f1 ori (sequence partly withheld): f1 bacteriophage origin of replication; arrow indicates direction of (+) strand synthesis
   3216..3320    +  promoter       AmpR promoter: bla
   3322..3679    +  promoter       SV40 promoter: SV40 enhancer and early promoter
   3714..4508    +  CDS            NeoR/KanR: aminoglycoside phosphotransferase from Tn5; aph(3')-II (or nptII); confers resistance to neomycin, kanamycin, and G418 (Geneticin®)
   4529..4681    +  CDS            ble (fragment): BLE_KLEPN - Experimental evidence at protein level: Swiss-Prot protein existence level 1. Binding protein with a strong affinity to the bleomycin family of antibiotics. Binds to CL990; an antimitotic-antibiotic compound. From Klebsiella pneumoniae.
   4740..4787    +  polyA_signal   HSV TK poly(A) signal: herpes simplex virus thymidine kinase polyadenylation signal (Cole and Stacy, 1985)
   4878..4894    -  polyA_signal   bGH poly(A) signal (fragment): bovine growth hormone polyadenylation signal
   5116..5704    +  rep_origin     ori: high-copy-number ColE1/pMB1/pBR322/pUC origin of replication
