[The description below was written by a language model from this plasmid's Addgene catalogue record and pLannotate feature annotations shown in this document.]
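Description:
TRAM1-EGFP is a mammalian expression plasmid of about 5.8 kb built on the pEGFP-N1 backbone. It carries the human TRAM1 coding sequence (1,122 bp) fused in frame at its C terminus to a green fluorescent protein. Transcription is driven by the human cytomegalovirus immediate-early enhancer and promoter, with the TRAM1 open reading frame placed just after a remnant of the multiple cloning site. A short linker separates it from the fluorescent protein, and the transcript ends at an SV40 polyadenylation signal. The catalogue entry calls the tag EGFP, whereas the automated annotation of the sequenced plasmid matches it to mEGFP, the monomerizing A206K variant. The record does not resolve this difference. The insert was introduced by ligation-independent cloning, and part of the plasmid derives from a commercial cDNA clone.

The plasmid replicates at high copy number in E. coli from a ColE1/pUC-type origin, and it also contains an f1 phage origin. A single Tn5 aminoglycoside phosphotransferase gene (NeoR/KanR) provides selection in both hosts. A bacterial bla-type promoter drives it for kanamycin resistance in bacteria, while the SV40 enhancer/early promoter and an HSV TK polyadenylation signal allow G418 selection of stably transfected mammalian cells. The short fragments annotated as large T antigen, ble and bGH poly(A) are probably residual backbone sequence or partial annotation matches rather than functional elements.

The construct is intended for expressing fluorescently tagged TRAM1 in mammalian cells, allowing the protein to be visualised or detected through the tag. The associated publication concerns a REEP5/TRAM1 complex that binds SARS-CoV-2 NSP3 and promotes virus replication.
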