Addgene plasmid #210365: TRAM1-EGFP
Purpose: Expresses TRAM1 fused with EGFP in mammalian cells
Depositing lab: Michele Pagano. Depositing organization: NYU Grossman School of Medicine. Publication: The REEP5/TRAM1 complex binds SARS-CoV-2 NSP3 and promotes virus replication. Li J, Gui Q, Liang FX, Sall J, Zhang Q, Duan Y, Dhabaria A, Askenazi M, Ueberheide B, Stapleford KA, Pagano M. J Virol. 2023 Sep 28:e0050723. doi: 10.1128/jvi.00507-23. PubMed 37768083.
Backbone
  Vector backbone: pEGFP-N1
  Backbone size w/o insert (bp): 4700
  Total vector size (bp): 5800
  Vector type: Mammalian Expression
  Selectable markers: Neomycin (select with G418)
Growth in bacteria
  Bacterial resistance: Kanamycin, 50 μg/mL
  Growth temperature: 37°C
  Growth strain: DH5alpha
  Copy number: High Copy
Gene/Insert
  Gene/Insert name: TRAM1
  Species: H. sapiens (human)
  Insert size (bp): 1122
  Entrez Gene: TRAM1 (a.k.a. PNAS8, TRAM, TRAMP)
  Tag / fusion protein: EGFP (C terminal on insert)
  Cloning method: Ligation Independent Cloning
  Sequencing primers: 5′ CMV-F; 3′ EGFP (Cterm)
Resource information
  A portion of this plasmid was derived from a plasmid made by: Horizon Discovery MHS6278-202807922
Terms and licenses: Academic/Nonprofit Terms; Industry Terms: Not Available to Industry
How to cite: TRAM1-EGFP was a gift from Michele Pagano (Addgene plasmid # 210365 ; http://n2t.net/addgene:210365 ; RRID:Addgene_210365)
